Addgene plasmid #48049: pICH50927
Purpose: (Empty Backbone)
Depositing lab: Sylvestre Marillonnet. Depositing organization: Leibniz Institute of Plant Biochemistry (IPB). Publication: A modular cloning system for standardized assembly of multigene constructs. Weber E, Engler C, Gruetzner R, Werner S, Marillonnet S. PLoS One. 2011 Feb 18;6(2):e16765. doi: 10.1371/journal.pone.0016765. PubMed 21364738.
Backbone
  Vector backbone: pUC19-derived
  Backbone manufacturer: self-made
  Backbone size (bp): 3137
  Vector type: Unspecified
Growth in bacteria
  Bacterial resistance: Ampicillin, 100 μg/mL
  Growth temperature: 37°C
  Growth strain: DH10B
  Copy number: High Copy
Gene/Insert
  Gene/Insert name: None
Terms and licenses: Academic/Nonprofit Terms; Industry Terms: Not Available to Industry
Depositor comments: level M end linker
How to cite: pICH50927 was a gift from Sylvestre Marillonnet (Addgene plasmid # 48049 ; http://n2t.net/addgene:48049 ; RRID:Addgene_48049)
