[The description below was written by a language model from this plasmid's Addgene catalogue record and pLannotate feature annotations shown in this document.]
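Description:
pICH50927 is a small, high-copy E. coli plasmid built on a self-made pUC19-derived backbone and belonging to the MoClo modular cloning system for standardized assembly of multigene constructs. The repository lists it as an empty backbone with no gene insert, and the depositor describes it simply as a "level M end linker". In hierarchical Golden Gate-style assembly schemes, end linkers are short adaptor modules that bridge the last assembled unit to the destination vector, so that a variable number of modules can be joined in one reaction. The record itself does not state which type IIS restriction sites or fusion overhangs this linker carries, nor which position it closes. The listed backbone size (3137 bp) differs slightly from the deposited full sequence (3,175 nt).

The annotated features are mostly standard pUC-type elements. These include the high-copy ColE1/pMB1-type origin of replication and the AmpR promoter and β-lactamase gene for ampicillin selection. There is also a lac regulatory region (CAP binding site, lac promoter, lac operator and a residual lacI fragment) that leads into a fragment of the pUC multiple cloning site and, across the plasmid's numbering origin, a lacZα fragment. Short remnants of bom and rop from pBR322 are also detected. Between the MCS remnant and the lacZα fragment, the annotation software flags a roughly 465 bp segment with homology to the Potato virus X RNA-dependent RNA polymerase. It is only a fragment, and the record gives no function for it. It may be non-functional filler sequence within the linker module, but this is not documented. Whether lacZα supports blue/white screening here is also not stated.
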