Features (pLannotate 1.2.2; 12 found; start..end, strand, type, name):
     55..519     +  CDS            RDRP_PVXX3 (fragment): Protein inferred from homology: Swiss-Prot protein existence level 3. RNA replication. The central part of this protein possibly functions as an ATP-binding helicase (Probable). From Potato virus X (strain X3) (PVX).
    505..662     +  CDS            lacZα (fragment): LacZα fragment of β-galactosidase; lacZ fragment
    668..767     -  misc_feature   bom (fragment): basis of mobility region from pBR322
    869..904     -  CDS            rop (fragment): Rop protein, which maintains plasmids at low copy number; rop
    999..1103    +  promoter       AmpR promoter: bla
   1104..1964    +  CDS            AmpR: β-lactamase; bla; confers resistance to ampicillin, carbenicillin, and related antibiotics
   2135..2723    +  rep_origin     ori: high-copy-number ColE1/pMB1/pBR322/pUC origin of replication
   2906..2998    +  CDS            lacI (fragment): lac repressor; lacI; The lac repressor binds to the lac operator to inhibit transcription in E. coli. This inhibition can be relieved by adding lactose or isopropyl-β-D-thiogalactopyranoside (IPTG).
   3011..3032    +  protein_bind   CAP binding site: CAP binding activates transcription in the presence of cAMP. E. coli catabolite activator protein
   3047..3077    +  promoter       lac promoter: promoter for the E. coli lac operon
   3085..3101    +  protein_bind   lac operator: The lac repressor binds to the lac operator to inhibit transcription in E. coli. This inhibition can be relieved by adding lactose or isopropyl-β-D-thiogalactopyranoside (IPTG). lac repressor encoded by lacI
   3138..3175    -  misc_feature   MCS (fragment): pUC18/19 multiple cloning site
>Addgene plasmid #48049 | pICH50927 | depositor full sequence | sequence record 69049 | Full Sequence
TTTGAAGACAAGAGCTGAGACCGAGGATGCACATGTGACCGAGGGATTGTCTTCGTGGAAACTTGGGACT
TCAGATTCCACCCCTTGCAAGCGTGGAAAGCCTTCCGACCAAGGGAAGTGTCGGATGTAGAGGAAATGGA
AAGTTTGTTCTCAGATGGGGACCTGCTTGATTGCTTCACAAGAATGCCAGCTTATGCGGTAAACGCAGAG
GAAGATTTAGCTGCAATCAGGAAAACGCCCGAGATGGATGTCGGTCAAGAAGTTAAAGAGCCTGCAGGAG
ACAGAAATCAATACTCAAACCCTGCAGAAACTTTCCTCAACAAGCTCCACAGGAAACACAGTAGGGAGGT
GAAACACCAGGCCGCAAAGAAAGCTAAACGCCTAGCTGAAATCCAGGAGTCAATGAGAGCTGAAGGTGAT
GCCGAACCAAATGAAATAAGCGGGACGATGGGGGCAATACCCAGCAACGCCGAACTTCCTGGGCCCAAAG
GGTACCGAGCTCGAATTCACTGGCCGTCGTTTTACAACGTCGTGACTGGGAAAACCCTGGCGTTACCCAA
CTTAATCGCCTTGCAGCACATCCCCCTTTCGCCAGCTGGCGTAATAGCGAAGAGGCCCGCACCGATCGCC
CTTCCCAACAGTTGCGCAGCCTGAATGGCGAATGGCGCCTGATGCGGTATTTTCTCCTTACGCATCTGTG
CGGTATTTCACACCGCATATGGTGCACTCTCAGTACAATCTGCTCTGATGCCGCATAGTTAAGCCAGCCC
CGACACCCGCCAACACCCGCTGACGCGCCCTGACGGGCTTGTCTGCTCCCGGCATCCGCTTACAGACAAG
CTGTGACCATCTCCGGGAGCTGCATGTGTCAGAGGTTTTCACCGTCATCACCGAAACGCGCGAGTCGAAA
GGGCCTCGTGATACGCCTATTTTTATAGGTTAATGTCATGATAATAATGGTTTCTTAGACGTCAGGTGGC
ACTTTTCGGGGAAATGTGCGCGGAACCCCTATTTGTTTATTTTTCTAAATACATTCAAATATGTATCCGC
TCATGAGACAATAACCCTGATAAATGCTTCAATAATATTGAAAAAGGAAGAGTATGAGTATTCAACATTT
CCGTGTCGCCCTTATTCCCTTTTTTGCGGCATTTTGCCTTCCTGTTTTTGCTCACCCAGAAACGCTGGTG
AAAGTAAAAGATGCTGAAGATCAGTTGGGTGCACGAGTGGGTTACATCGAACTGGATCTCAACAGCGGTA
AGATCCTTGAGAGTTTTCGCCCCGAAGAACGTTTTCCAATGATGAGCACTTTTAAAGTTCTGCTATGTGG
CGCGGTATTATCCCGTATTGACGCCGGGCAAGAGCAACTCGGTCGCCGCATACACTATTCTCAGAATGAC
TTGGTTGAGTACTCACCAGTCACAGAAAAGCATCTTACGGATGGCATGACAGTAAGAGAATTATGCAGTG
CTGCCATAACCATGAGTGATAACACTGCGGCCAACTTACTTCTGACAACGATCGGAGGACCGAAGGAGCT
AACCGCTTTTTTGCACAACATGGGGGATCATGTAACTCGCCTTGATCGTTGGGAACCGGAGCTGAATGAA
GCCATACCAAACGACGAGCGTGACACCACGATGCCTGTAGCAATGGCAACAACGTTGCGCAAACTATTAA
CTGGCGAACTACTTACTCTAGCTTCCCGGCAACAATTAATAGACTGGATGGAGGCGGATAAAGTTGCAGG
ACCACTTCTGCGCTCGGCCCTTCCGGCTGGCTGGTTTATTGCTGATAAATCTGGAGCCGGTGAGCGTGGT
TCTCGCGGTATCATTGCAGCACTGGGGCCAGATGGTAAGCCCTCCCGTATCGTAGTTATCTACACGACGG
GGAGTCAGGCAACTATGGATGAACGAAATAGACAGATCGCTGAGATAGGTGCCTCACTGATTAAGCATTG
GTAACTGTCAGACCAAGTTTACTCATATATACTTTAGATTGATTTAAAACTTCATTTTTAATTTAAAAGG
ATCTAGGTGAAGATCCTTTTTGATAATCTCATGACCAAAATCCCTTAACGTGAGTTTTCGTTCCACTGAG
CGTCAGACCCCGTAGAAAAGATCAAAGGATCTTCTTGAGATCCTTTTTTTCTGCGCGTAATCTGCTGCTT
GCAAACAAAAAAACCACCGCTACCAGCGGTGGTTTGTTTGCCGGATCAAGAGCTACCAACTCTTTTTCCG
AAGGTAACTGGCTTCAGCAGAGCGCAGATACCAAATACTGTCCTTCTAGTGTAGCCGTAGTTAGGCCACC
ACTTCAAGAACTCTGTAGCACCGCCTACATACCTCGCTCTGCTAATCCTGTTACCAGTGGCTGCTGCCAG
TGGCGATAAGTCGTGTCTTACCGGGTTGGACTCAAGACGATAGTTACCGGATAAGGCGCAGCGGTCGGGC
TGAACGGGGGGTTCGTGCACACAGCCCAGCTTGGAGCGAACGACCTACACCGAACTGAGATACCTACAGC
GTGAGCTATGAGAAAGCGCCACGCTTCCCGAAGGGAGAAAGGCGGACAGGTATCCGGTAAGCGGCAGGGT
CGGAACAGGAGAGCGCACGAGGGAGCTTCCAGGGGGAAACGCCTGGTATCTTTATAGTCCTGTCGGGTTT
CGCCACCTCTGACTTGAGCGTCGATTTTTGTGATGCTCGTCAGGGGGGCGGAGCCTATGGAAAAACGCCA
GCAACGCGGCCTTTTTACGGTTCCTGGCCTTTTGCTGGCCTTTTGCTCACATGTTCTTTCCTGCGTTATC
CCCTGATTCTGTGGATAACCGTATTACCGCCTTTGAGTGAGCTGATACCGCTCGCCGCAGCCGAACGACC
GAGCGCAGCGAGTCAGTGAGCGAGGAAGCGGAAGAGCGCCCAATACGCAAACCGCCTCTCCCCGCGCGTT
GGCCGATTCATTAATGCAGCTGGCACGACAGGTTTCCCGACTGGAAAGCGGGCAGTGAGCGCAACGCAAT
TAATGTGAGTTAGCTCACTCATTAGGCACCCCAGGCTTTACACTTTATGCTTCCGGCTCGTATGTTGTGT
GGAATTGTGAGCGGATAACAATTTCACACAGGAAACAGCTATGACCATGATTACGCCAAGCTTGCATGCC
TGCAGGTCGACTCTAGAGGATCCCC
