>Addgene plasmid #48049 | pICH50927 | addgene partial sequence | sequence record 70990 | M13_pUC_rev
TGACCATGATTACGCCAAGCTTGCATGCCTGCAGGTCGACTCTAGAGGATCCCCTTTGAAGACAAGAGCT
GAGACCGAGGATGCACATGTGACCGAGGGATTGTCTTCGTGGAAACTTGGGACTTCAGATTCCACCCCTT
GCAAGCGTGGAAAGCCTTCCGACCAAGGGAAGTGTCGGATGTAGAGGAAATGGAAAGTTTGTTCTCAGAT
GGGGACTTGCTTGATTGCTTCACAAGAATGCCAGCTTATGCGGTAAACGCAGAGGAAGATTTAGCTGCAA
TCAGGAAAACGCCCGAGATGGATGTCGGTCAAGAAGTTAAAGAACCTGCAGGAGACAGAAATCAATACTC
AAACCCTGCAGAAACTTTCCTCAACAAGCTCCACAGGAAACACAGTAGGGAGGTGAAACACCAGGCCGCA
AAGAAAGCTAAACGCCTAGCTGAAATCCAGGAGTCAATGAGAGCTGAAGGTGATGCCGAACCAAATGAAA
TAAGCGGGGGCATGGGGGCAATACCCAGCAACGCCGAACTTCCTGGGCCCAAAGGGTACCGAGCTCGAAT
TCACTGGCCGTCGTTTTACAACGTCGTGACTGGGAAAACCCTGGCGTTACCCAACTTAATCGCCTTGCAG
CACATCCCCCTTTCGCCAGCTGGCGTAATAGCGAAGAGGCCCGCACCGATCGCCCTTCCCAACAGTTGCG
CAGCCTGAATGGCGAATGGCGCCTGATGCGGTATTTTCTCCTTACGCATCTGTGCGGTATTTCACACCGC
ATATGGTGCACTCTCAGTACAATCTGCTCTGATGCCGCATAGTTAAGCCAGCCCCGACACCCGCCAACAC
CCGCTGACGCGCCCTGACGGGCTTGTCTGCTCCCGGCATCCGCTTACAGACAAGCTGTGACCATCTCCGG
GAGCTGCATGTGTCAGAGGTTTTCACCGTCATCACCGAAACGCGCGAGTCGAAAGGGCCTCGTGATACGC
CTATTTTTATAGGTTAATGTCATGATAATAATGGTTTCTTAGACGTCAGGTGGCACTTTTCGGGGAAATG
TGCGCGGAACCCCTATTTGTTTATTTTTCTAAATACATTCAAATATGTATCCG
